Addgene plasmid #66016: I13453 (pBAD)_AB
Purpose: MoClo Basic Part: Controllable promoter - pBAD - araC regulated (pBAD promoter, inducible by expression of AraC, C0080) [A:I13453:B]
Depositing lab: Douglas Densmore. Depositing organization: Boston University Main Campus. Publication: CIDAR MoClo: Improved MoClo Assembly Standard and New E. coli Part Library Enable Rapid Combinatorial Design for Synthetic and Traditional Biology. Iverson SV, Haddock TL, Beal J, Densmore DM. ACS Synth Biol. 2016 Jan 15;5(1):99-103. doi: 10.1021/acssynbio.5b00124. Epub 2015 Nov 4. PubMed 26479688.
Backbone
  Vector backbone: DVA
  Vector type: Synthetic Biology
Growth in bacteria
  Bacterial resistance: Ampicillin, 100 μg/mL
  Growth temperature: 37°C
  Growth strain: DH5alpha
  Copy number: Unknown
Gene/Insert
  Gene/Insert name: Controllable promoter (alt name: Basic Part - Promoter)
  Species: Synthetic
  Cloning method: Unknown
Terms and licenses: Academic/Nonprofit Terms; Industry Terms: Not Available to Industry
How to cite: I13453 (pBAD)_AB was a gift from Douglas Densmore (Addgene plasmid # 66016 ; http://n2t.net/addgene:66016 ; RRID:Addgene_66016)
