[The description below was written by a language model from this plasmid's Addgene catalogue record and pLannotate feature annotations shown in this document.]
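Description:
I13453 (pBAD)_AB is a small (2,238 nt) synthetic-biology plasmid from the CIDAR MoClo E. coli part library, carrying a single Level 0 "basic part", a controllable promoter, in the DVA destination vector backbone. It is maintained in E. coli such as DH5alpha. The feature table shows a high-copy ColE1/pMB1/pUC-type origin of replication, although the catalogue lists copy number as unknown. Selection is with ampicillin, through a β-lactamase (AmpR) gene driven by its own bla promoter. The backbone also retains BioBrick prefix and suffix sequences and a putative bacterial transcription terminator next to the prefix, upstream of the part position.

The payload is the pBAD promoter part I13453, annotated as a fragment of the araBAD promoter from the E. coli L-arabinose operon. The plasmid contains only the promoter element. No araC coding sequence is annotated, and the record notes that regulation depends on AraC expressed separately (part C0080). In general, AraC represses this promoter without arabinose and activates it when arabinose is present, so transcription can be tuned.

The "_AB" suffix and the [A:I13453:B] notation indicate that the part is flanked by the MoClo A and B fusion sites. In Golden Gate-style modular cloning, these define the overhangs left after Type IIS digestion and so fix the part's position at the start of a transcriptional unit, ahead of a ribosome binding site, coding sequence and terminator. The restriction sites themselves are not annotated in the feature table. The plasmid serves as a reusable building block for combinatorial assembly of inducible expression devices and genetic circuits in E. coli.
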