Features (pLannotate 1.2.2; 7 found; start..end, strand, type, name):
      5..115     +  promoter       araBAD promoter (fragment): araBAD; promoter of the L-arabinose operon of E. coli; the araC regulatory gene is transcribed in the opposite direction (Guzman et al., 1995)
    146..166     +  misc_feature   BioBrick suffix: universal suffix for all parts
    343..931     -  rep_origin     ori: high-copy-number ColE1/pMB1/pBR322/pUC origin of replication
   1102..1962    -  CDS            AmpR: β-lactamase; bla; confers resistance to ampicillin, carbenicillin, and related antibiotics
   1963..2067    -  promoter       AmpR promoter: bla
   2157..2200    -  terminator     bacterial terminator: putative bacterial transcription terminator
   2203..2224    +  misc_feature   BioBrick prefix: BioBrick prefix for parts that do not start with "ATG"
>Addgene plasmid #66016 | I13453 (pBAD)_AB | depositor full sequence | sequence record 114137 | I13453 (pBAD)_AB sequence 2238 bps
GGAGACATTGATTATTTGCACGGCGTCACACTTTGCTATGCCATAGCATTTTTATCCATAAGATTAGCGG
ATCCTACCTGACGCTTTTTATCGCAACTCTCTACTGTTTCTCCATACCGTTTTTTTGGGCTAGCTACTAG
AGACCTACTAGTAGCGGCCGCTGCAGGCTTCCTCGCTCACTGACTCGCTGCGCTCGGTCGTTCGGCTGCG
GCGAGCGGTATCAGCTCACTCAAAGGCGGTAATACGGTTATCCACAGAATCAGGGGATAACGCAGGAAAG
AACATGTGAGCAAAAGGCCAGCAAAAGGCCAGGAACCGTAAAAAGGCCGCGTTGCTGGCGTTTTTCCACA
GGCTCCGCCCCCCTGACGAGCATCACAAAAATCGACGCTCAAGTCAGAGGTGGCGAAACCCGACAGGACT
ATAAAGATACCAGGCGTTTCCCCCTGGAAGCTCCCTCGTGCGCTCTCCTGTTCCGACCCTGCCGCTTACC
GGATACCTGTCCGCCTTTCTCCCTTCGGGAAGCGTGGCGCTTTCTCATAGCTCACGCTGTAGGTATCTCA
GTTCGGTGTAGGTCGTTCGCTCCAAGCTGGGCTGTGTGCACGAACCCCCCGTTCAGCCCGACCGCTGCGC
CTTATCCGGTAACTATCGTCTTGAGTCCAACCCGGTAAGACACGACTTATCGCCACTGGCAGCAGCCACT
GGTAACAGGATTAGCAGAGCGAGGTATGTAGGCGGTGCTACAGAGTTCTTGAAGTGGTGGCCTAACTACG
GCTACACTAGAAGAACAGTATTTGGTATCTGCGCTCTGCTGAAGCCAGTTACCTTCGGAAAAAGAGTTGG
TAGCTCTTGATCCGGCAAACAAACCACCGCTGGTAGCGGTGGTTTTTTTGTTTGCAAGCAGCAGATTACG
CGCAGAAAAAAAGGATCTCAAGAAGATCCTTTGATCTTTTCTACGGGGTCTGACGCTCAGTGGAACGAAA
ACTCACGTTAAGGGATTTTGGTCATGAGATTATCAAAAAGGATCTTCACCTAGATCCTTTTAAATTAAAA
ATGAAGTTTTAAATCAATCTAAAGTATATATGAGTAAACTTGGTCTGACAGTTACCAATGCTTAATCAGT
GAGGCACCTATCTCAGCGATCTGTCTATTTCGTTCATCCATAGTTGCCTGACTCCCCGTCGTGTAGATAA
CTACGATACGGGAGGGCTTACCATCTGGCCCCAGTGCTGCAATGATACCGCGCGACCCACGCTCACCGGC
TCCAGATTTATCAGCAATAAACCAGCCAGCCGGAAGGGCCGAGCGCAGAAGTGGTCCTGCAACTTTATCC
GCCTCCATCCAGTCTATTAATTGTTGCCGGGAAGCTAGAGTAAGTAGTTCGCCAGTTAATAGTTTGCGCA
ACGTTGTTGCCATTGCTACAGGCATCGTGGTGTCACGCTCGTCGTTTGGTATGGCTTCATTCAGCTCCGG
TTCCCAACGATCAAGGCGAGTTACATGATCCCCCATGTTGTGCAAAAAAGCGGTTAGCTCCTTCGGTCCT
CCGATCGTTGTCAGAAGTAAGTTGGCCGCAGTGTTATCACTCATGGTTATGGCAGCACTGCATAATTCTC
TTACTGTCATGCCATCCGTAAGATGCTTTTCTGTGACTGGTGAGTACTCAACCAAGTCATTCTGAGAATA
GTGTATGCGGCGACCGAGTTGCTCTTGCCCGGCGTCAATACGGGATAATACCGCGCCACATAGCAGAACT
TTAAAAGTGCTCATCATTGGAAAACGTTCTTCGGGGCGAAAACTCTCAAGGATCTTACCGCTGTTGAGAT
CCAGTTCGATGTAACCCACTCGTGCACCCAACTGATCTTCAGCATCTTTTACTTTCACCAGCGTTTCTGG
GTGAGCAAAAACAGGAAGGCAAAATGCCGCAAAAAAGGGAATAAGGGCGACACGGAAATGTTGAATACTC
ATACTCTTCCTTTTTCAATATTATTGAAGCATTTATCAGGGTTATTGTCTCATGAGCGGATACATATTTG
AATGTATTTAGAAAAATAAACAAATAGGGGTTCCGCGCACATTTCCCCGAAAAGTGCCACCTGACGTCTA
AGAAACCATTATTATCATGACATTAACCTATAAAAATAGGCGTATCACGAGGCAGAATTTCAGATAAAAA
AAATCCTTAGCTTTCGCTAAGGATGATTTCTGGAATTCGCGGCCGCTTCTAGAGACTAGTGGGTCTCA
