>Addgene plasmid #66016 | I13453 (pBAD)_AB | addgene partial sequence | sequence record 114136 | MoCloR 5'-gccacctgacgtctaagaaacc-3'
ATAGGCGTATCACGAGGCAGAATTTCAGATAAAAAAAATCCTTAGCTTTCGCTAAGGATGATTTCTGGAA
TTCGCGGCCGCTTCTAGAGACTAGTGGGTCTCAGGAGACATTGATTATTTGCACGGCGTCACACTTTGCT
ATGCCATAGCATTTTTATCCATAAGATTAGCGGATCCTACCTGACGCTTTTTATCGCAACTCTCTACTGT
TTCTCCATACCGTTTTTTTGGGCTAGCTACTAGAGACCTACTAGTAGCGGCCGCTGCAGGCTTCCTCGCT
CACTGACTCGCTGCGCTCGGTCGTTCGGCTGCGGCGAGCGGTATCAGCTCACTCAAAGGCGGTAATACGG
TTATCCACAGAATCAGGGGATAACGCAGGAAAGAACATGTGAGCAAAAGGCCAGCAAAAGGCCAGGAACC
GTAAAAAGGCCGCGTTGCTGGCGTTTTTCCACAGGCTCCGCCCCCCTGACGAGCATCACAAAAATCGACG
CTCAAGTCAGAGGTGGCGAA
